Addgene plasmid #156726: pD649-HAsp-NTM-Fc(DAPA)-AviTag-6xHis
Purpose: Mammalian expression of cell-surface protein extracellular domain fused to Fc(DAPA)-Avi-6xHis. Protein is secreted from cells.
Depositing lab: Chris Garcia. Depositing organization: Stanford University. Publication: A Human IgSF Cell-Surface Interactome Reveals a Complex Network of Protein-Protein Interactions. Wojtowicz WM, Vielmetter J, Fernandes RA, Siepe DH, Eastman CL, Chisholm GB, Cox S, Klock H, Anderson PW, Rue SM, Miller JJ, Glaser SM, Bragstad ML, Vance J, Lam AW, Lesley SA, Zinn K, Garcia KC. Cell. 2020 Aug 20;182(4):1027-1043.e17. doi: 10.1016/j.cell.2020.07.025. PubMed 32822567.
Backbone
  Vector backbone: pD649
  Backbone size w/o insert (bp): 6106
  Vector type: Mammalian Expression
Growth in bacteria
  Bacterial resistance: Ampicillin, 100 μg/mL
  Growth temperature: 37°C
  Growth strain: DH5alpha
  Copy number: High Copy
Gene/Insert
  Gene/Insert name: NTM (alt name: NTRI)
  Species: H. sapiens (human)
  Insert size (bp): 858
  Mutation: Fc region of human IgG contains D265A and P329A mutations (DAPA)
  Entrez Gene: NTM (a.k.a. CEPU-1, HNT, IGLON2, NTRI)
  Promoter: CMV/SP6
  Tag / fusion protein: Fc(DAPA)-AviTag-6xHis (C terminal on backbone)
  Cloning method: Restriction Enzyme; 5′ cloning site GCGGCCGC (not destroyed); 3′ cloning site GGCGCGCC (not destroyed)
  Sequencing primers: 5′ ATTTAGGTGACACTATAG; 3′ CACGTACCAGTTGAACTTCACC
Resource information
  A portion of this plasmid was derived from a plasmid made by: synthesis by ThermoFisher
Terms and licenses: Academic/Nonprofit Terms; Industry Terms: Not Available to Industry
Depositor comments: Some plasmids in this collection may have an IS4-like element ISVsa5 family transposase upstream of the CMV promoter.
How to cite: pD649-HAsp-NTM-Fc(DAPA)-AviTag-6xHis was a gift from Chris Garcia (Addgene plasmid # 156726 ; http://n2t.net/addgene:156726 ; RRID:Addgene_156726)
