[The description below was written by a language model from this plasmid's Addgene catalogue record and pLannotate feature annotations shown in this document.]
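Description:
pD649-HAsp-NTM-Fc(DAPA)-AviTag-6xHis is a mammalian expression plasmid built on the pD649 backbone for producing a secreted, Fc-fused form of the extracellular domain of human neurotrimin (NTM, also called NTRI or IGLON2), an IgLON-family neural cell adhesion molecule. It is propagated in E. coli as a high-copy plasmid through a ColE1/pUC-type origin and selected with ampicillin via a full-length β-lactamase gene. The sequenced record is 6,964 nt, matching the stated backbone plus the 858 bp insert.

Expression is driven by the CMV immediate-early enhancer and promoter, followed by a fragment of CMV intron A and an SP6 promoter that could support in vitro transcription and also serves as a sequencing primer site. The open reading frame begins with a leader sequence, named HAsp in the plasmid name although the annotation software matches part of it to an immunoglobulin heavy-chain signal sequence. This leader directs the product into the secretory pathway. The NTM ectodomain is cloned between retained NotI and AscI sites and is fused in frame to a human IgG1 Fc region carrying the D265A and P329A (DAPA) substitutions, which are generally used to reduce Fc effector interactions. According to the catalogue, an AviTag for site-specific biotinylation and a 6xHis tag for affinity purification follow the Fc, although neither is annotated in the feature table. A bGH polyadenylation signal ends the transcript.

A separate SV40/EM7-promoted cassette encodes puromycin N-acetyltransferase with an SV40 poly(A) signal, which could allow selection in mammalian cells. Small fragments of KanR, lacZα, ble and the f1 origin appear to be nonfunctional remnants. The depositor notes that some plasmids in the collection may carry an IS4-like transposase upstream of the CMV promoter, but none is annotated here. The construct belongs to a collection made for mapping interactions among human IgSF cell-surface proteins.
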