Features (pLannotate 1.2.2; 21 found; start..end, strand, type, name):
    119..143     -  CDS            KanR (fragment): aminoglycoside phosphotransferase; aph(3')-Ia; confers resistance to kanamycin
    254..842     +  rep_origin     ori: high-copy-number ColE1/pMB1/pBR322/pUC origin of replication
   1067..1084    +  terminator     rrnB T2 terminator (fragment): transcription terminator T2 from the E. coli rrnB gene
   1109..1128    -  CDS            lacZα (fragment): LacZα fragment of β-galactosidase; lacZ fragment
   1584..1600    +  protein_bind   lac operator: The lac repressor binds to the lac operator to inhibit transcription in E. coli. This inhibition can be relieved by adding lactose or isopropyl-β-D-thiogalactopyranoside (IPTG). lac repressor encoded by lacI
   1843..2146    +  enhancer       CMV enhancer: human cytomegalovirus immediate early enhancer
   2147..2350    +  promoter       CMV promoter: human cytomegalovirus (CMV) immediate early promoter
   2486..2529    +  intron         CMV intron (fragment): modified intron A from human cytomegalovirus
   2581..2599    +  promoter       SP6 promoter: promoter for bacteriophage SP6 RNA polymerase
   2603..2640    +  CDS            IgH signal sequence (fragment): signal sequence from the mouse immunoglobulin heavy chain variable region
   2749..3606    +  CDS            NTM (fragment): NTRI_HUMAN - Also known as IGLON2, NT. Experimental evidence at protein level: Swiss-Prot protein existence level 1. Neural cell adhesion molecule. From Homo sapiens (Human).
   3622..4299    +  CDS            IGHG1 (fragment): IGHG1_HUMAN - Experimental evidence at protein level: Swiss-Prot protein existence level 1. Constant region of immunoglobulin heavy chains. Immunoglobulins, also known as antibodies, are membrane-bound or secreted glycoproteins produced by B lymphocytes. In the recognition phase of humoral immunity, the membrane-bound immunoglobulins serve as receptors which, upon binding of a specific antigen, trigger the clonal expansion and differentiation of B lymphocytes into immunoglobulins- secreting plasma cells. Secreted immunoglobulins mediate the effector phase of humoral immunity, which results in
   4514..4625    +  polyA_signal   bGH poly(A) signal: bovine growth hormone polyadenylation signal
   4626..4734    +  rep_origin     f1 ori (fragment): f1 bacteriophage origin of replication; arrow indicates direction of (+) strand synthesis
   4748..5077    +  promoter       SV40 promoter: SV40 enhancer and early promoter
   5125..5172    +  promoter       EM7 promoter: synthetic bacterial promoter&nbsp
   5191..5790    +  CDS            PuroR (fragment): puromycin N-acetyltransferase; pac from Streptomyces; confers resistance to puromycin
   5800..5925    +  CDS            ble (fragment): BLE_KLEPN - Experimental evidence at protein level: Swiss-Prot protein existence level 1. Binding protein with a strong affinity to the bleomycin family of antibiotics. Binds to CL990; an antimitotic-antibiotic compound. From Klebsiella pneumoniae.
   5920..6041    +  polyA_signal   SV40 poly(A) signal: SV40 polyadenylation signal
   6094..6954    -  CDS            AmpR: β-lactamase; bla; confers resistance to ampicillin, carbenicillin, and related antibiotics
   6957..89      -  promoter       AmpR promoter (fragment) (across the origin): bla
>Addgene plasmid #156726 | pD649-HAsp-NTM-Fc(DAPA)-AviTag-6xHis | addgene full sequence | sequence record 434530 | Addgene NGS Result
TTTCAATATTATTGAAGCATTTATCAGGGTTATTGTCTCATGAGCGGATACATATTTGAATGTATTTAGA
AAAATAAACAAATAGGGGTCAGTGTTACAACCAATTAACCAATTCTGAACATTATCGCGAGCCCATTTAT
ACCTGAATATGGCTCATAACACCCCTTGCTCATGACCAAAATCCCTTAACGTGAGTTACGCGCGCGTCGT
TCCACTGAGCGTCAGACCCCGTAGAAAAGATCAAAGGATCTTCTTGAGATCCTTTTTTTCTGCGCGTAAT
CTGCTGCTTGCAAACAAAAAAACCACCGCTACCAGCGGTGGTTTGTTTGCCGGATCAAGAGCTACCAACT
CTTTTTCCGAAGGTAACTGGCTTCAGCAGAGCGCAGATACCAAATACTGTTCTTCTAGTGTAGCCGTAGT
TAGCCCACCACTTCAAGAACTCTGTAGCACCGCCTACATACCTCGCTCTGCTAATCCTGTTACCAGTGGC
TGCTGCCAGTGGCGATAAGTCGTGTCTTACCGGGTTGGACTCAAGACGATAGTTACCGGATAAGGCGCAG
CGGTCGGGCTGAACGGGGGGTTCGTGCACACAGCCCAGCTTGGAGCGAACGACCTACACCGAACTGAGAT
ACCTACAGCGTGAGCTATGAGAAAGCGCCACGCTTCCCGAAGGGAGAAAGGCGGACAGGTATCCGGTAAG
CGGCAGGGTCGGAACAGGAGAGCGCACGAGGGAGCTTCCAGGGGGAAACGCCTGGTATCTTTATAGTCCT
GTCGGGTTTCGCCACCTCTGACTTGAGCGTCGATTTTTGTGATGCTCGTCAGGGGGGCGGAGCCTATGGA
AAAACGCCAGCAACGCGGCCTTTTTACGGTTCCTGGCCTTTTGCTGGCCTTTTGCTCACATGTTCTTTCC
TGCGTTATCCCCTGATTCTGTGGATAACCGTATTACCGCCTTTGAGTGAGCTGATACCGCTCGCCGCAGC
CGAACGACCGAGCGCAGCGAGTCAGTGAGCGAGGAAGCGGAAGGCGAGAGTAGGGAACTGCCAGGCATCA
AACTAAGCAGAAGGCCCCTGACGGATGGCCTTTTTGCGTTTCTACAAACTCTTTCTGTGTTGTAAAACGA
CGGCCAGTCTTAAGCTCGGGCCCCCTGGGCGGTTCTGATAACGAGTAATCGTTAATCCGCAAATAACGTA
AAAACCCGCTTCGGCGGGTTTTTTTATGGGGGGAGTTTAGGGAAAGAGCATTTGTCAGAATATTTAAGGG
CGCCTGTCACTTTGCTTGATATATGAGAATTATTTAACCTTATAAATGAGAAAAAAGCAACGCACTTTAA
ATAAGATACGTTGCTTTTTCGATTGATGAACACCTATAATTAAACTATTCATCTATTATTTATGATTTTT
TGTATATACAATATTTCTAGTTTGTTAAAGAGAATTAAGAAAATAAATCTCGAAAATAATAAAGGGAAAA
TCAGTTTTTGATATCAAAATTATACATGTCAACGATAATACAAAATATAATACAAACTATAAGATGTTAT
CAGTATTTATTATCATTTAGAATAAATTTTGTGTCGCCCTTAATTGTGAGCGGATAACAATTACGAGCTT
CATGCACAGTGGCGTTGACTCAATATTGGCCATTAGCCATATTATTCATTGGTTATATAGCATAAATCAA
TATTGGCTATTGGCCATTGCATACGTTGTATCTATATCATAATATGTACATTTATATTGGCTCATGTCCA
ATATGACCGCCATGTTGGCATTGATTATTGACTAGTTATTAATAGTAATCAATTACGGGGTCATTAGTTC
ATAGCCCATATATGGAGTTCCGCGTTACATAACTTACGGTAAATGGCCCGCCTGGCTGACCGCCCAACGA
CCCCCGCCCATTGACGTCAATAATGACGTATGTTCCCATAGTAACGCCAATAGGGACTTTCCATTGACGT
CAATGGGTGGAGTATTTACGGTAAACTGCCCACTTGGCAGTACATCAAGTGTATCATATGCCAAGTACGC
CCCCTATTGACGTCAATGACGGTAAATGGCCCGCCTGGCATTATGCCCAGTACATGACCTTATGGGACTT
TCCTACTTGGCAGTACATCTACGTATTAGTCATCGCTATTACCATGGTGATGCGGTTTTGGCAGTACATC
AATGGGCGTGGATAGCGGTTTGACTCACGGGGATTTCCAAGTCTCCACCCCATTGACGTCAATGGGAGTT
TGTTTTGGCACCAAAATCAACGGGACTTTCCAAAATGTCGTAACAACTCCGCCCCATTGACGCAAATGGG
CGGTAGGCGTGTACGGTGGGAGGTCTATATAAGCAGAGCTCGTTTAGTGAACCGTCAGATCGCCTGGAGA
CGCCATCCACGCTGTTTTGACCTCCATAGAAGACACCGGGACCGATCCAGCCTCCGCGGCCGGGAACGGT
GCATTGGAACGCGGATTCCCCGTGCCAAGAGTGACGTAAGTACCGCCTATAGAGTCTATAGGCCCACCCC
CTTGGCTTCGTTAGAACGCGGCTACAATTAATACATAACCTTATGTATCATACACATACGATTTAGGTGA
CACTATAGAATAACATCCACTTTGCCTTTCTCTCCACAGGTGTCCACTCCCAGGTCCAACTGCACCTCGG
TTCTATCGAAAACGCGCCTGCTAGCGCCACCATGAAGACCATCATTGCCCTGAGCTACATCTTCTGCCTG
GTGTTCGCTGCGGCCGCCAGCGGAGATGCCACATTTCCCAAAGCCATGGACAACGTGACAGTGCGGCAGG
GCGAAAGCGCCACACTGAGATGCACCATCGACAACAGAGTGACCAGAGTGGCCTGGCTGAACAGAAGCAC
AATCCTGTACGCCGGCAACGACAAGTGGTGTCTGGACCCTAGAGTGGTGCTGCTGAGCAACACCCAGACA
CAGTACAGCATCGAGATCCAGAACGTGGACGTGTACGACGAGGGCCCTTACACCTGTAGCGTGCAGACCG
ACAATCACCCCAAGACCAGCAGAGTGCACCTGATCGTGCAGGTTTCCCCAAAGATCGTGGAAATCAGCAG
CGACATCAGCATCAACGAGGGCAACAACATCAGCCTGACCTGTATCGCCACCGGCAGACCTGAACCTACC
GTGACTTGGAGACACATCAGCCCTAAGGCCGTGGGCTTTGTGTCCGAGGACGAGTATCTGGAAATCCAGG
GCATCACCAGAGAGCAGAGCGGCGATTACGAGTGCAGCGCCTCTAATGATGTGGCCGCTCCTGTCGTGCG
GAGAGTGAAAGTGACCGTGAACTACCCTCCTTACATCAGCGAGGCCAAAGGCACAGGTGTCCCTGTGGGA
CAAAAGGGAACTCTGCAGTGTGAAGCCTCTGCCGTGCCTTCTGCCGAGTTCCAGTGGTACAAGGACGACA
AGCGGCTGATCGAGGGCAAGAAAGGCGTGAAGGTGGAAAACAGACCCTTCCTGAGCAAGCTGATCTTCTT
CAACGTGTCCGAACACGACTACGGCAACTACACCTGTGTGGCCTCTAACAAGCTGGGCCACACCAACGCC
AGCATCATGCTTTTTGGACCTGGCGCCGTGTCTGAAGGCGCGCCGGGCGGCGACAAGACCCACACCTGCC
CCCCCTGCCCAGCTCCAGAACTGCTGGGAGGGCCTTCCGTGTTCCTGTTCCCCCCCAAGCCCAAGGACAC
CCTGATGATCAGCAGGACCCCCGAGGTGACCTGCGTGGTGGTGGCCGTGTCCCACGAGGACCCAGAGGTG
AAGTTCAACTGGTACGTGGACGGCGTGGAGGTGCACAACGCCAAGACCAAGCCCAGAGAGGAGCAGTACA
ACAGCACCTACAGGGTGGTGTCCGTGCTGACCGTGCTGCACCAGGACTGGCTGAACGGCAAAGAATACAA
GTGCAAAGTCTCCAACAAGGCCCTGGCTGCCCCAATCGAAAAGACAATCAGCAAGGCCAAGGGCCAGCCA
CGGGAGCCCCAGGTGTACACCCTGCCCCCCAGCCGGGAGGAGATGACCAAGAACCAGGTGTCCCTGACCT
GTCTGGTGAAGGGCTTCTACCCCAGCGATATCGCCGTGGAGTGGGAGAGCAACGGCCAGCCCGAGAACAA
CTACAAGACCACCCCCCCAGTGCTGGACAGCGACGGCAGCTTCTTCCTGTACAGCAAGCTGACCGTGGAC
AAGTCCAGGTGGCAGCAGGGCAACGTGTTCAGCTGCAGCGTGATGCACGAGGCCCTGCACAACCACTACA
CCCAGAAGTCCCTGAGCCTGAGCCCCGGCGGCAGCGGTCTTAATGATATTTTCGAGGCTCAGAAGATTGA
GTGGCATGAACACCACCACCATCACCACTAAGGCCGGCCTGTAGTCACTGGCACAACGCGTTACCCGGTA
AGCCAATCGGGTATACACGGTCGTCATACTGCAGACAGGGTTCTTCTACTTTGCAAGATAGTCTTGAGTA
GTAAAATAAATAGATAGAGAAAATCAGCCTCGACTGTGCCTTCTAGTTGCCAGCCATCTGTTGTTTGCCC
CTCCCCCGTGCCTTCCTTGACCCTGGAAGGTGCCACTCCCACTGTCCTTTCCTAATAAAATGAGGAAATT
GCATCACAACACTCAACCCTATCTCGGTCTATTCTTTTGATTTATAAGGGATTTTGCCGATTTCGGCCTA
TTGGTTAAAAAATGAGCTGATTTAACAAAAATTTAACGCGAATTAATTCTGTGGAATGTGTGTCAGTTAG
GGTGTGGAAAGTCCCCAGGCTCCCCAGCAGGCAGAAGTATGCAAAGCATGCATCTCAATTAGTCAGCAAC
CAGGTGTGGAAAGTCCCCAGGCTCCCCAGCAGGCAGAAGTATGCAAAGCATGCATCTCAATTAGTCAGCA
ACCATAGTCCCGCCCCTAACTCCGCCCATCCCGCCCCTAACTCCGCCCAGTTCCGCCCATTCTCCGCCCC
ATGGCTGACTAATTTTTTTTATTTATGCAGAGGCCGAGGCCGCCTCTGCCTCTGAGCTATTCCAGAAGTA
GTGAGGAGGCTTTTTTGGAGGCCTAGGCTTTTGCAAAAAGCTCCCGGGAGCTTGTATATCCATTTTCGGA
TCTGATCAGCACGTGTTGACAATTAATCATCGGCATAGTATATCGGCATAGTATAATACGACAAGGTGAG
GAACTAAACCATGACCGAGTACAAGCCCACGGTGCGCCTCGCCACCCGCGACGACGTCCCCAGGGCCGTA
CGCACCCTCGCCGCCGCGTTCGCCGACTACCCCGCCACGCGCCACACCGTCGATCCGGACCGCCACATCG
AGCGGGTCACCGAGCTGCAAGAACTCTTCCTCACGCGCGTCGGGCTCGACATCGGCAAGGTGTGGGTCGC
GGACGACGGCGCCGCGGTGGCGGTCTGGACCACGCCGGAGAGCGTCGAAGCGGGGGCGGTGTTCGCCGAG
ATCGGCCCGCGCATGGCCGAGTTGAGCGGTTCCCGGCTGGCCGCGCAGCAACAGATGGAAGGCCTCCTGG
CGCCGCACCGGCCCAAGGAGCCCGCGTGGTTCCTGGCCACCGTCGGCGTCTCGCCCGACCACCAGGGCAA
GGGTCTGGGCAGCGCCGTCGTGCTCCCCGGAGTGGAGGCGGCCGAGCGCGCCGGGGTGCCCGCCTTCCTG
GAGACATCCGCGCCCCGCAACCTCCCCTTCTACGAGCGGCTCGGCTTCACCGTCACCGCCGACGTCGAGG
TGCCCGAAGGACCGCGCACCTGGTGCATGACCCGCAAGCCCGGTGCCTGACACGTGCTACGAGATTTCGA
TTCCACCGCCGCCTTCTATGAAAGGTTGGGCTTCGGAATCGTTTTCCGGGACGCCGGCTGGATGATCCTC
CAGCGCGGGGATCTCATGCTGGAGTTCTTCGCCCACCCCAACTTGTTTATTGCAGCTTATAATGGTTACA
AATAAAGCAATAGCATCACAAATTTCACAAATAAAGCATTTTTTTCACTGCATTCTAGTTGTGGTTTGTC
CAAACTCATCAATGTATCTTATCATGTCTGTATACCGTCGACCTCTAGCTAGAGCTTGGCGTAATCATGG
TCATTACCAATGCTTAATCAGTGAGGCACCTATCTCAGCGATCTGTCTATTTCGTTCATCCATAGTTGCC
TGACTCCCCGTCGTGTAGATAACTACGATACGGGAGGGCTTACCATCTGGCCCCAGCGCTGCGATGATAC
CGCGAGAACCACGCTCACCGGCTCCGGATTTATCAGCAATAAACCAGCCAGCCGGAAGGGCCGAGCGCAG
AAGTGGTCCTGCAACTTTATCCGCCTCCATCCAGTCTATTAATTGTTGCCGGGAAGCTAGAGTAAGTAGT
TCGCCAGTTAATAGTTTGCGCAACGTTGTTGCCATCGCTACAGGCATCGTGGTGTCACGCTCGTCGTTTG
GTATGGCTTCATTCAGCTCCGGTTCCCAACGATCAAGGCGAGTTACATGATCCCCCATGTTGTGCAAAAA
AGCGGTTAGCTCCTTCGGTCCTCCGATCGTTGTCAGAAGTAAGTTGGCCGCAGTGTTATCACTCATGGTT
ATGGCAGCACTGCATAATTCTCTTACTGTCATGCCATCCGTAAGATGCTTTTCTGTGACTGGTGAGTACT
CAACCAAGTCATTCTGAGAATAGTGTATGCGGCGACCGAGTTGCTCTTGCCCGGCGTCAATACGGGATAA
TACCGCGCCACATAGCAGAACTTTAAAAGTGCTCATCATTGGAAAACGTTCTTCGGGGCGAAAACTCTCA
AGGATCTTACCGCTGTTGAGATCCAGTTCGATGTAACCCACTCGTGCACCCAACTGATCTTCAGCATCTT
TTACTTTCACCAGCGTTTCTGGGTGAGCAAAAACAGGAAGGCAAAATGCCGCAAAAAAGGGAATAAGGGC
GACACGGAAATGTTGAATACTCATATTCTTCCTT
