>Addgene plasmid #156726 | pD649-HAsp-NTM-Fc(DAPA)-AviTag-6xHis | depositor partial sequence | sequence record 302562 | insert (extracellular domain)
AGCGGAGATGCCACATTTCCCAAAGCCATGGACAACGTGACAGTGCGGCAGGGCGAAAGCGCCACACTGA
GATGCACCATCGACAACAGAGTGACCAGAGTGGCCTGGCTGAACAGAAGCACAATCCTGTACGCCGGCAA
CGACAAGTGGTGTCTGGACCCTAGAGTGGTGCTGCTGAGCAACACCCAGACACAGTACAGCATCGAGATC
CAGAACGTGGACGTGTACGACGAGGGCCCTTACACCTGTAGCGTGCAGACCGACAATCACCCCAAGACCA
GCAGAGTGCACCTGATCGTGCAGGTTTCCCCAAAGATCGTGGAAATCAGCAGCGACATCAGCATCAACGA
GGGCAACAACATCAGCCTGACCTGTATCGCCACCGGCAGACCTGAACCTACCGTGACTTGGAGACACATC
AGCCCTAAGGCCGTGGGCTTTGTGTCCGAGGACGAGTATCTGGAAATCCAGGGCATCACCAGAGAGCAGA
GCGGCGATTACGAGTGCAGCGCCTCTAATGATGTGGCCGCTCCTGTCGTGCGGAGAGTGAAAGTGACCGT
GAACTACCCTCCTTACATCAGCGAGGCCAAAGGCACAGGTGTCCCTGTGGGACAAAAGGGAACTCTGCAG
TGTGAAGCCTCTGCCGTGCCTTCTGCCGAGTTCCAGTGGTACAAGGACGACAAGCGGCTGATCGAGGGCA
AGAAAGGCGTGAAGGTGGAAAACAGACCCTTCCTGAGCAAGCTGATCTTCTTCAACGTGTCCGAACACGA
CTACGGCAACTACACCTGTGTGGCCTCTAACAAGCTGGGCCACACCAACGCCAGCATCATGCTTTTTGGA
CCTGGCGCCGTGTCTGAA
